>Addgene plasmid #57558 | mGeos2-VEL-SiT-N-15 | addgene full sequence | sequence record 218623 | Addgene NGS Result
TTCTTTCCTGCGTTATCCCCTGATTCTGTGGATAACCGTATTACCGCCATGCATTAGTTATTAATAGTAA
TCAATTACGGGGTCATTAGTTCATAGCCCATATATGGAGTTCCGCGTTACATAACTTACGGTAAATGGCC
CGCCTGGCTGACCGCCCAACGACCCCCGCCCATTGACGTCAATAATGACGTATGTTCCCATAGTAACGCC
AATAGGGACTTTCCATTGACGTCAATGGGTGGAGTATTTACGGTAAACTGCCCACTTGGCAGTACATCAA
GTGTATCATATGCCAAGTACGCCCCCTATTGACGTCAATGACGGTAAATGGCCCGCCTGGCATTATGCCC
AGTACATGACCTTATGGGACTTTCCTACTTGGCAGTACATCTACGTATTAGTCATCGCTATTACCATGGT
GATGCGGTTTTGGCAGTACATCAATGGGCGTGGATAGCGGTTTGACTCACGGGGATTTCCAAGTCTCCAC
CCCATTGACGTCAATGGGAGTTTGTTTTGGCACCAAAATCAACGGGACTTTCCAAAATGTCGTAACAACT
CCGCCCCATTGACGCAAATGGGCGGTAGGCGTGTACGGTGGGAGGTCTATATAAGCAGAGCTGGTTTAGT
GAACCGTCAGATCCGCTAGCGCTACCGGACTCAGATCTCGAGCTCGCCACCATGATTCACACCAACCTGA
AGAAAAAGTTCAGCTGCTGCGTCCTGGTCTTTCTTCTGTTTGCAGTCATCTGTGTGTGGAAGGAAAAGAA
GAAAGGGAGTTACTATGATTCCTTTAAATTGCAAACCAAGGAATTCCTGCAGTCGACGGTACCGCGGGCC
CGGGATCCACCGGTCGCCACCATGAGTGCGATTAAGCCAGACATGAAGATCAAACTCCGTATGGAAGGCA
ACGTAAACGGGCACCACTTTGTGATCGACGGAGATGGTACAGGCAAGCCTTTTGAGGGAAAACAGAGTAT
GGATCTTGAAGTCAAAGAGGGCGGACCTCTGCCTTTTGCCTTTGATATCCTGACCACTGCATTCCTGTAC
GGCAACAGGGTATTCGCCAAATATCCAGACAACATACAAGACTATTTTAAGCAGTCGTTTCCTAAGGGGT
ATTCGTGGGAACGAAGCTTGACTTTCGAAGACGGGGGCATTTGCAACGCCAGAAACGACATAACAATGGA
AGGGGACACTTTCTATAATAAAGTTCGATTTTATGGTACCAACTTTCCCGCCAATGGTCCAGTTATGCAG
AAGAAGACGCTGAAATGGGAGCCCTCCACTGAGAAAATGTATGTGCGTGATGGAGTGCTGACGGGTGATG
TAGAGATGGCTTTGTTGCTTGAAGGAAATGCCCATTACCGATGTGACTTCAGAACTACTTACAAAGCTAA
GGAGAAGGGTGTCAAGTTACCAGGCGCCCACTTTGTGGACCACTGCATTGAGATTTTAAGCCATGACAAA
GATTACAACAAGGTTAAGCTGTATGAGCATGCTGTTGCTCATTCTGGATTGCCTGACAATGCCAGACGAT
AAGCGGCCGCGACTCTAGATCATAATCAGCCATACCACATTTGTAGAGGTTTTACTTGCTTTAAAAAACC
TCCCACACCTCCCCCTGAACCTGAAACATAAAATGAATGCAATTGTTGTTGTTAACTTGTTTATTGCAGC
TTATAATGGTTACAAATAAAGCAATAGCATCACAAATTTCACAAATAAAGCATTTTTTTCACTGCATTCT
AGTTGTGGTTTGTCCAAACTCATCAATGTATCTTAAGGCGTAAATTGTAAGCGTTAATATTTTGTTAAAA
TTCGCGTTAAATTTTTGTTAAATCAGCTCATTTTTTAACCAATAGGCCGAAATCGGCAAAATCCCTTATA
AATCAAAAGAATAGACCGAGATAGGGT
[37 nt withheld, positions 1918-1954]
AAAGAACGTGGACTCCAACGTCAAAGG
[49 nt withheld, positions 1982-2030]
T
[91 nt withheld, positions 2032-2122]
G
[124 nt withheld, positions 2124-2247]
CAGGTGGCACTTTTCGGGGAAATGTGCGCGGAACCCCTATTTGTTTATTTTTCTAAATACATTCAAATAT
GTATCCGCTCATGAGACAATAACCCTGATAAATGCTTCAATAATATTGAAAAAGGAAGAGTCCTGAGGCG
GAAAGAACCAGCTGTGGAATGTGTGTCAGTTAGGGTGTGGAAAGTCCCCAGGCTCCCCAGCAGGCAGAAG
TATGCAAAGCATGCATCTCAATTAGTCAGCAACCAGGTGTGGAAAGTCCCCAGGCTCCCCAGCAGGCAGA
AGTATGCAAAGCATGCATCTCAATTAGTCAGCAACCATAGTCCCGCCCCTAACTCCGCCCATCCCGCCCC
TAACTCCGCCCAGTTCCGCCCATTCTCCGCCCCATGGCTGACTAATTTTTTTTATTTATGCAGAGGCCGA
GGCCGCCTCGGCCTCTGAGCTATTCCAGAAGTAGTGAGGAGGCTTTTTTGGAGGCCTAGGCTTTTGCAAA
GATCGATCAAGAGACAGGATGAGGATCGTTTCGCATGATTGAACAAGATGGATTGCACGCAGGTTCTCCG
GCCGCTTGGGTGGAGAGGCTATTCGGCTATGACTGGGCACAACAGACAATCGGCTGCTCTGATGCCGCCG
TGTTCCGGCTGTCAGCGCAGGGGCGCCCGGTTCTTTTTGTCAAGACCGACCTGTCCGGTGCCCTGAATGA
ACTGCAAGACGAGGCAGCGCGGCTATCGTGGCTGGCCACGACGGGCGTTCCTTGCGCAGCTGTGCTCGAC
GTTGTCACTGAAGCGGGAAGGGACTGGCTGCTATTGGGCGAAGTGCCGGGGCAGGATCTCCTGTCATCTC
ACCTTGCTCCTGCCGAGAAAGTATCCATCATGGCTGATGCAATGCGGCGGCTGCATACGCTTGATCCGGC
TACCTGCCCATTCGACCACCAAGCGAAACATCGCATCGAGCGAGCACGTACTCGGATGGAAGCCGGTCTT
GTCGATCAGGATGATCTGGACGAAGAGCATCAGGGGCTCGCGCCAGCCGAACTGTTCGCCAGGCTCAAGG
CGAGCATGCCCGACGGCGAGGATCTCGTCGTGACCCATGGCGATGCCTGCTTGCCGAATATCATGGTGGA
AAATGGCCGCTTTTCTGGATTCATCGACTGTGGCCGGCTGGGTGTGGCGGACCGCTATCAGGACATAGCG
TTGGCTACCCGTGATATTGCTGAAGAGCTTGGCGGCGAATGGGCTGACCGCTTCCTCGTGCTTTACGGTA
TCGCCGCTCCCGATTCGCAGCGCATCGCCTTCTATCGCCTTCTTGACGAGTTCTTCTGAGCGGGACTCTG
GGGTTCGAAATGACCGACCAAGCGACGCCCAACCTGCCATCACGAGATTTCGATTCCACCGCCGCCTTCT
ATGAAAGGTTGGGCTTCGGAATCGTTTTCCGGGACGCCGGCTGGATGATCCTCCAGCGCGGGGATCTCAT
GCTGGAGTTCTTCGCCCACCCTAGGGGGAGGCTAACTGAAACACGGAAGGAGACAATACCGGAAGGAACC
CGCGCTATGACGGCAATAAAAAGACAGAATAAAACGCACGGTGTTGGGTCGTTTGTTCATAAACGCGGGG
TTCGGTCCCAGGGCTGGCACTCTGTCGATACCCCACCGAGACCCCATTGGGGCCAATACGCCCGCGTTTC
TTCCTTTTCCCCACCCCACCCCCCAAGTTCGGGTGAAGGCCCAGGGCTCGCAGCCAACGTCGGGGCGGCA
GGCCCTGCCATAGCCTCAGGTTACTCATATATACTTTAGATTGATTTAAAACTTCATTTTTAATTTAAAA
GGATCTAGGTGAAGATCCTTTTTGATAATCTCATGACCAAAATCCCTTAACGTGAGTTTTCGTTCCACTG
AGCGTCAGACCCCGTAGAAAAGATCAAAGGATCTTCTTGAGATCCTTTTTTTCTGCGCGTAATCTGCTGC
TTGCAAACAAAAAAACCACCGCTACCAGCGGTGGTTTGTTTGCCGGATCAAGAGCTACCAACTCTTTTTC
CGAAGGTAACTGGCTTCAGCAGAGCGCAGATACCAAATACTGTTCTTCTAGTGTAGCCGTAGTTAGGCCA
CCACTTCAAGAACTCTGTAGCACCGCCTACATACCTCGCTCTGCTAATCCTGTTACCAGTGGCTGCTGCC
AGTGGCGATAAGTCGTGTCTTACCGGGTTGGACTCAAGACGATAGTTACCGGATAAGGCGCAGCGGTCGG
GCTGAACGGGGGGTTCGTGCACACAGCCCAGCTTGGAGCGAACGACCTACACCGAACTGAGATACCTACA
GCGTGAGCTATGAGAAAGCGCCACGCTTCCCGAAGGGAGAAAGGCGGACAGGTATCCGGTAAGCGGCAGG
GTCGGAACAGGAGAGCGCACGAGGGAGCTTCCAGGGGGAAACGCCTGGTATCTTTATAGTCCTGTCGGGT
TTCGCCACCTCTGACTTGAGCGTCGATTTTTGTGATGCTCGTCAGGGGGGCGGAGCCTATGGAAAAACGC
CAGCAACGCGGCCTTTTTACGGTTCCTGGCCTTTTGCTGGCCTTTTGCTCACATG
Features (pLannotate 1.2.2; 17 found; start..end, strand, type, name):
      1..47      +  rep_origin     RSF ori (fragment): Plasmids containing the RSF 1030 origin of replication can be propagated in E. coli cells that contain additional plasmids with compatible origins.
    115..418     +  enhancer       CMV enhancer: human cytomegalovirus immediate early enhancer
    419..622     +  promoter       CMV promoter: human cytomegalovirus (CMV) immediate early promoter
    645..675     +  misc_feature   MCS (fragment): multiple cloning site
    682..816     +  CDS            ST6GAL1 (fragment): SIAT1_HUMAN - Also known as SIAT1. Experimental evidence at protein level: Swiss-Prot protein existence level 1. Transfers sialic acid from CMP-sialic acid to galactose- containing acceptor substrates. From Homo sapiens (Human).
    817..848     +  misc_feature   MCS (fragment): multiple cloning site
    862..1542    +  CDS            Skylan-NS: truly monomeric reversibly photoswitchable fluorescent protein, suitable for nonlinear structured illumination microscopy (Zhang et al., 2016) mEos3.1 derivative that eliminates the green-to-red conversion
   1558..1641    +  CDS            large T antigen (fragment): large T antigen from SV40 (simian virus 40)
   1664..1785    +  polyA_signal   SV40 poly(A) signal: SV40 polyadenylation signal
   1819..2247    -  rep_origin     f1 ori (sequence partly withheld): f1 bacteriophage origin of replication; arrow indicates direction of (+) strand synthesis
   2274..2378    +  promoter       AmpR promoter: bla
   2380..2737    +  promoter       SV40 promoter: SV40 enhancer and early promoter
   2772..3566    +  CDS            NeoR/KanR: aminoglycoside phosphotransferase from Tn5; aph(3')-II (or nptII); confers resistance to neomycin, kanamycin, and G418 (Geneticin®)
   3587..3739    +  CDS            ble (fragment): BLE_KLEPN - Experimental evidence at protein level: Swiss-Prot protein existence level 1. Binding protein with a strong affinity to the bleomycin family of antibiotics. Binds to CL990; an antimitotic-antibiotic compound. From Klebsiella pneumoniae.
   3798..3845    +  polyA_signal   HSV TK poly(A) signal: herpes simplex virus thymidine kinase polyadenylation signal (Cole and Stacy, 1985)
   3936..3952    -  polyA_signal   bGH poly(A) signal (fragment): bovine growth hormone polyadenylation signal
   4174..4762    +  rep_origin     ori: high-copy-number ColE1/pMB1/pBR322/pUC origin of replication
