[The description below was written by a language model from this plasmid's Addgene catalogue record and pLannotate feature annotations shown in this document.]
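Description:
mGeos2-VEL-SiT-N-15 is a mammalian expression plasmid built on an N1-style fluorescent-protein backbone (mGeos2-VEL-N1). It encodes a Golgi-targeted fluorescent fusion protein. The insert is the first 45 amino acids of human sialyltransferase (SiT; ST6GAL1). This N-terminal portion is used here as a targeting sequence, and the record gives the intended localization as the Golgi/trans-Golgi network. It sits between remnants of the multiple cloning site, upstream of the mGeos2-VEL coding sequence, so the fluorescent protein is fused to the C-terminus of the targeting peptide. The "15" in the name probably refers to the linker length between the two parts, though the record does not say so. Expression is driven by the human CMV immediate-early enhancer and promoter and terminated by an SV40 polyadenylation signal.

The automated annotation labels the fluorescent protein ORF as Skylan-NS, a related mEos3.1-derived protein. This most likely reflects sequence similarity within the mEos/mGeos family rather than the actual identity of the tag. The record lists two excitation/emission pairs, 503/514 nm and 569/581 nm. The short fragment calls (large T antigen, ble, bGH poly(A), RSF ori) also look like incidental matches within standard backbone sequence.

The plasmid replicates in E. coli at high copy from a pUC-type ColE1 origin and also carries an f1 origin. A single NeoR/KanR gene sits behind tandem bacterial (bla) and SV40 early promoters and ends in an HSV TK poly(A) signal. It confers kanamycin resistance in bacteria and G418 selection in mammalian cells. The sequenced record is 4,822 nt. The construct is suited to transfection-based imaging of the Golgi in mammalian cells.
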