Addgene plasmid #57558: mGeos2-VEL-SiT-N-15
Purpose: Localization: Golgi TGN, Excitation: 503 / 569, Emission: 514 / 581
Depositing lab: Michael Davidson. Depositing organization: Florida State University, Tallahassee.
Backbone
  Vector backbone: mGeos2-VEL-N1
  Backbone size w/o insert (bp): 4750
  Vector type: Mammalian Expression
  Selectable markers: Neomycin (select with G418)
Growth in bacteria
  Bacterial resistance: Kanamycin, 50 μg/mL
  Growth temperature: 37°C
  Growth strain: DH5alpha
  Copy number: High Copy
Gene/Insert
  Gene/Insert name: SiT (alt name: NM_173216.2)
  Species: H. sapiens (human)
  Mutation: aa 1-45 of SiT
  Entrez Gene: ST6GAL1 (a.k.a. CDw75, SIAT1, ST6GalI, ST6N)
  Promoter: CMV
  Tag / fusion protein: mGeos2-VEL (C terminal on backbone)
  Cloning method: Unknown
  Sequencing primers: 5′ CMV-F; 3′ SV40pA-R
Terms and licenses: Academic/Nonprofit Terms; Industry Terms
Depositor comments: . Excitation = 503 / 569; Emission = 514 / 581
How to cite: mGeos2-VEL-SiT-N-15 was a gift from Michael Davidson (Addgene plasmid # 57558 ; http://n2t.net/addgene:57558 ; RRID:Addgene_57558)
