>Addgene plasmid #57558 | mGeos2-VEL-SiT-N-15 | depositor partial sequence | sequence record 88704 | insert sequence
ACGTCAGATCCGCTAGCGCTACCGGACTCAGATCTCGAGCTCGCCACCATGATTCACACCAACCTGAAGA
AAAAGTTCAGCTGCTGCGTCCTGGTCTTTCTTCTGTTTGCAGTCATCTGTGTGTGGAAGGAAAAGAAGAA
AGGGAGTTACTATGATTCCTTTAAATTGCAAACCAAGGAATTCCTGCAGTCGACGGTACCGCGGGCCCGG
GATCCACCGGTCGCCACCATGAGTGCGATTAAGCCAGACATGAAGATCAAACTCCGTATGGAAGGCAACG
TAAACGGGCACCACTTTGTGATCGACGGAGATGGTACAGGCAAGCCTTTTGAGGGAAAACAGAGTATGGA
TCTTGAAGTCAAAGAGGGCGGACCTCTGCCTTTTGCCTTTGATATCCTGACCACTGCATTCCTGTACGGC
AACAGGGTATTCGCCAAATATCCAGACAACATACAAGACTATTTTAAGCAGTCGTTTCCTAAGGGGTATT
CGTGGGAACGAAGCTTGACTTTCGAAGACGGGGGCATTTGCAACGCCAGAAACGACATAACAATGGAAGG
GGACACTTTCTATAATAAAGTTCGATTTTATGGTACCAACTTTCCCGCCAATGGTCCAGTTATGCAGAAG
AAGACGCTGAAATGGGAGCCCTCCACTGAGAAAATGTATGTGCGTGATGGAGTGCTGACGGGTGATGTAG
AGATGGCTTTGTTGCTTGAAGGAAATGCCCATTACCGATGTGACTTCAGAACTACTTACAAAGCTAAGGA
GAAGGGTGTCAAGTTACCAGGCGCCCACTTTGTGGACCACTGCATTGAGATTTTAAGCCATGACAAAGAT
TACAACAAGGTTAAGCTGTATGAGCATGCTGTTGCTCATTCTGGATTGCCTGACAATGCCAGACGATAAG
CGGCCGCGACTCTAGATCATAATCAGCCATACCACATTTGTAGAGGTTTTACTTGCTTTAAAAACCTCCC
ACACCTCCCCCTGA
